>Addgene plasmid #24812 | 3XFlag pCMV5-TOPO TAZ (∂393) | addgene partial sequence | sequence record 30780 | 24812 with hGH-PA-R
TTGCCCCTTGCTCCATACCACCCCCCTCCACCCCATAATATTATAGAAGGACACCTAGTCAGACAAAATG
ATGCAACTTAATTTTATTAGGACAAGGCTGGTGGGCACTGGAGTGGCAACTTCCAGGGCCAGGAGAGGCA
CTGGGGAGGGGTCACAGGGATGCCACCCGGGATCGCCCTTGAATTCTTAACTTTTGTTCAGAGCAGACTC
TACATCATTGAAGAGGGGGATCAGGTCTTCAGATTCCAAAGTTCCTAAGTCAACGTTTGTTCCTGGAAGA
CAGTCAAGGAAATCAGGGAAACGGGTCTGTTGGGGATTGATGTTCATGGGTGTTTGTCCTGCGTTTTCTC
CTGTATCCATCTCATCCACATTGCTGAGGAAGTCCTCCGGAGTTGTGGGGACACTGTAGCACCCTAACCC
CAGGCCACTGTCAGTGCTCTGCTCCCTCGAATGATATGGCCCTCCATTGAGGAAAGGATCTGAGCTATTA
TTAGTGATGGATCTCATGTCTGGGGTCATCGTGGGTGGGTTGACAGCAGCCTGAACTGGGGCAAGAGTCT
CAGCTTCCATGGGGAGCTGTCGACAGAGGGCAGCTTCCTGCCTCATGAGCTCCTCT
