>Addgene plasmid #24812 | 3XFlag pCMV5-TOPO TAZ (∂393) | addgene partial sequence | sequence record 30781 | 24812 with CMV-F
TCAGAAATTGATCTGGTACCATGGACTACAAAGACCATGACGGTGATTATAAAGATCATGACATCGATTA
CAAGGATGACGATGACAAGCTTGGGAATCCGGCCTCGGCGCCCCCTCCGCTCCCGCCGCCTGGGCAGCAA
GTGATCCACGTCACGCAGGACCTAGACACAGACCTCGAAGCCCTCTTCAACTCTGTCATGAATCCGAAGC
CTAGCTCGTGGCGGAAGAAGATCCTGCCGGAGTCTTTCTTTAAGGAGCCTGATTCGGGCTCGCACTCGCG
CCAGTCCAGCACCGACTCGTCGGGCGGCCACCCGGGGCCTCGACTGGCTGGGGGTGCCCAGCATGTCCGC
TCGCACTCGTCGCCCGCGTCCCTGCAGCTGGGCACCGGCGCGGGTGCTGCGGGTAGCCCCGCGCAGCAGC
ACGCGCACCTCCGCCAGCAGTCCTACGACGTGACCGACGAGCTGCCACTGCCCCCGGGCTGGGAGATGAC
CTTCACGGCCACTGGCCAGAGGTACTTCCTCAATCACATAGAAAAAATCACCACATGGCAAGACCCTAGG
AAGGCGATGAATCAGCCTCTGAATCATATGAACCTCCACCCTGCCGTCAGTTCCACACCAGTGCCTCAGA
GGTCCATGGCAGTATCCCAGCCAAATCTCGTGATGAATCACCAACACCAGCAGCAGATGGCCCCCAGTAC
CCTGAGCCAGCAGAACCACCCCACTCAGAACCCACCCGCAGGGCTCATGAGTATGCCCAATGCGCTGACC
ACTCAGCAGCAGCAGCAGCAG
