[The description below was written by a language model from this plasmid's Addgene catalogue record.]
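Description:
3XFlag pCMV5-TOPO TAZ (∂393) is a mammalian expression plasmid built on the pCMV5-TOPO backbone (about 5 kb without insert). It is propagated in E. coli as a high-copy plasmid under ampicillin selection. The record does not list a mammalian selection marker, so it is best regarded as a vector for transient transfection. No feature table is provided. The promoter is not stated explicitly, but the backbone name and the use of a CMV forward sequencing primer imply that expression is driven by the cytomegalovirus immediate-early promoter, a strong constitutive promoter in most mammalian cell lines.

The insert is a 1,179 bp truncated form of human TAZ (gene symbol WWTR1), a transcriptional co-regulator. It encodes only amino acids 1–393, so the extreme C-terminal PDZ-binding motif is missing. A 3XFlag epitope is fused to the N terminus, which allows detection by immunoblotting or immunofluorescence and recovery by immunoprecipitation with anti-Flag antibodies. The fragment was cloned by restriction digestion, with KpnI/HindIII at the 5′ end and EcoRI at the 3′ end. All of these sites remain intact, so the insert can be excised or subcloned.

The associated study examined how TAZ controls Smad nucleocytoplasmic shuttling and human embryonic stem-cell self-renewal. In that context, this deletion mutant is suited to comparison with full-length TAZ, to test whether the PDZ-binding motif is needed for TAZ localisation, protein interactions or transcriptional co-regulatory activity.
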