Addgene plasmid #24812: 3XFlag pCMV5-TOPO TAZ (∂393)
Depositing lab: Jeff Wrana. Depositing organization: Sinai Health System. Publication: TAZ controls Smad nucleocytoplasmic shuttling and regulates human embryonic stem-cell self-renewal. Varelas X, Sakuma R, Samavarchi-Tehrani P, Peerani R, Rao BM, Dembowy J, Yaffe MB, Zandstra PW, Wrana JL. Nat Cell Biol. 2008 Jul . 10(7):837-48. 10.1038/ncb1748 PubMed 18568018.
Backbone
  Vector backbone: pCMV5-TOPO
  Backbone size w/o insert (bp): 5000
  Vector type: Mammalian Expression
Growth in bacteria
  Bacterial resistance: Ampicillin, 100 μg/mL
  Growth temperature: 37°C
  Growth strain: DH5alpha
  Copy number: High Copy
Gene/Insert
  Gene/Insert name: TAZ (alt name: WWTR1)
  Species: H. sapiens (human)
  Insert size (bp): 1179
  Mutation: Contains ONLY amino acids 1-393. (No PDZ binding domain)
  Entrez Gene: WWTR1 (a.k.a. TAZ)
  Tag / fusion protein: 3XFlag (N terminal on insert)
  Cloning method: Restriction Enzyme; 5′ cloning site KpnI/HindIII (not destroyed); 3′ cloning site EcoRI (not destroyed)
  Sequencing primers: 5′ CMV-F
Terms and licenses: Academic/Nonprofit Terms; Industry Terms
How to cite: 3XFlag pCMV5-TOPO TAZ (∂393) was a gift from Jeff Wrana (Addgene plasmid # 24812 ; http://n2t.net/addgene:24812 ; RRID:Addgene_24812)
